Addgene plasmid #194926: Tet-inducible 3xFlag Mouse C325A Caspase-9 ΔA LS
Purpose: Inducible Expression of N-Terminal 3X Flag Mouse C325A Caspase-9 Minus Large Subunit Region Val 177 to Arg 263
Depositing lab: Hannah Rabinowich. Depositing organization: University of Pittsburgh (University, School of Medicine, and Cancer Institute). Publication: A Complex between Atg7 and Caspase-9: A NOVEL MECHANISM OF CROSS-REGULATION BETWEEN AUTOPHAGY AND APOPTOSIS. Han J, Hou W, Goldstein LA, Stolz DB, Watkins SC, Rabinowich H. J Biol Chem. 2014 Mar 7;289(10):6485-6497. doi: 10.1074/jbc.M113.536854. Epub 2013 Dec 20. PubMed 24362031.
Backbone
  Vector backbone: pcDNA4/TO
  Backbone manufacturer: Invitrogen
  Backbone size w/o insert (bp): 5078
  Total vector size (bp): 6264
  Vector type: Mammalian Expression
  Selectable markers: Zeocin
Growth in bacteria
  Bacterial resistance: Ampicillin, 100 μg/mL
  Growth temperature: 37°C
  Growth strain: DH5alpha
  Copy number: High Copy
Gene/Insert
  Gene/Insert name: N-Terminal 3X Flag Mouse C325A Caspase-9 Minus Sequence Encoding Val 177 to Arg 263 (alt name: CASP-9; ICE-LAP6; Mch6; APAF-3)
  Species: M. musculus (mouse)
  Insert size (bp): 1215
  Mutation: Changed Cysteine 325 to Alanine to Eliminate Protease Activity and Deleted Sequence Encoding Val 177 to Arg 263
  GenBank ID: NM_015733.5
  Entrez Gene: Casp9 (a.k.a. APAF-3, CASP-9, Caspase-9, ICE-LAP6, Mch6)
  Promoter: CMV
  Tag / fusion protein: 3X Flag (N terminal on insert)
  Cloning method: Restriction Enzyme; 5′ cloning site KpnI (not destroyed); 3′ cloning site EcoRI (not destroyed)
  Sequencing primers: 5′ CTGGAGACGCCATCCACG; 3′ TAGAAGGCACAGTCGAGG
Terms and licenses: Academic/Nonprofit Terms; Industry Terms: Not Available to Industry
How to cite: Tet-inducible 3xFlag Mouse C325A Caspase-9 ΔA LS was a gift from Hannah Rabinowich (Addgene plasmid # 194926 ; http://n2t.net/addgene:194926 ; RRID:Addgene_194926)
