[The description below was written by a language model from this plasmid's Addgene catalogue record and pLannotate feature annotations shown in this document.]
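Description:
Tet-inducible 3xFlag Mouse C325A Caspase-9 ΔA LS is a mammalian expression plasmid of about 6.3 kb built on the pcDNA4/TO backbone. It is propagated in E. coli through a high-copy ColE1/pUC-type origin with ampicillin selection (β-lactamase under its own promoter), and it also carries an f1 phage origin. For selection in mammalian cells, a Zeocin resistance gene (Sh ble) is driven by the SV40 early promoter and terminated by an SV40 polyadenylation signal. An upstream EM7 bacterial promoter allows the same marker to function in E. coli.

The expression cassette uses the CMV immediate-early enhancer and promoter followed by two short tet operator sequences, which the automated annotation labels as fragments of tet-responsive promoters. In this backbone design, the Tet repressor binds these operators and blocks transcription, and tetracycline or doxycycline relieves the block. The repressor is not encoded on this plasmid and must come from the host cell line or a second vector.

The insert, cloned between KpnI and EcoRI, encodes an N-terminal 3xFLAG tag fused to mouse caspase-9 (Casp9), followed by a bovine growth hormone polyadenylation signal. The caspase carries two changes. Cysteine 325 is replaced by alanine to abolish protease activity, and the sequence encoding Val 177 to Arg 263 within the large subunit is deleted.

The catalytically dead, epitope-tagged truncation suits inducible expression without triggering caspase-9 proteolysis, with detection or pull-down through the FLAG tag. The associated publication concerns a complex between Atg7 and caspase-9, so the deletion probably served to map regions needed for that interaction, though the record does not state this explicitly.
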