Features (pLannotate 1.2.2; 23 found; start..end, strand, type, name):
     28..80      -  misc_feature   bom (fragment): basis of mobility region from pBR322
    235..614     +  enhancer       CMV enhancer: human cytomegalovirus immediate early enhancer
    615..818     +  promoter       CMV promoter: human cytomegalovirus (CMV) immediate early promoter
    820..839     +  promoter       PLtetO-1 promoter (fragment): modified phage lambda PL promoter with tet operator sites (Lutz and Bujard, 1997)
    841..860     +  promoter       PLtetO-1 promoter (fragment): modified phage lambda PL promoter with tet operator sites (Lutz and Bujard, 1997)
    868..901     +  promoter       TRE3GV promoter (fragment): 3rd-generation Tet-responsive promoter that can be activated by binding of Tet-On® 3G, optimized for retroviral and lentiviral vectors
    996..1061    +  CDS            3xFLAG: three tandem FLAG® epitope tags, followed by an enterokinase cleavage site
   1062..2162    +  CDS            Casp9 (fragment): CASP9_MOUSE - Also known as Mch6. Experimental evidence at protein level: Swiss-Prot protein existence level 1. Involved in the activation cascade of caspases responsible for apoptosis execution. Binding of caspase-9 to Apaf-1 leads to activation of the protease which then cleaves and activates caspase-3. Promotes DNA damage-induced apoptosis in a ABL1/c-Abl-dependent manner. Proteolytically cleaves poly(ADP-ribose) polymerase (PARP) (By similarity). From Mus musculus (Mouse).
   2281..2505    +  polyA_signal   bGH poly(A) signal: bovine growth hormone polyadenylation signal
   2509..2530    +  promoter       SV40 promoter (fragment): SV40 enhancer and early promoter
   2551..2979    +  rep_origin     f1 ori (sequence partly withheld): f1 bacteriophage origin of replication; arrow indicates direction of (+) strand synthesis
   2993..3322    +  promoter       SV40 promoter: SV40 enhancer and early promoter
   3370..3417    +  promoter       EM7 promoter: synthetic bacterial promoter&nbsp
   3436..3810    +  CDS            BleoR: antibiotic-binding protein; Sh ble from Streptoalloteichus hindustanus; confers resistance to bleomycin, phleomycin, and Zeocin™
   3820..3945    +  CDS            ble (fragment): BLE_KLEPN - Experimental evidence at protein level: Swiss-Prot protein existence level 1. Binding protein with a strong affinity to the bleomycin family of antibiotics. Binds to CL990; an antimitotic-antibiotic compound. From Klebsiella pneumoniae.
   3940..4061    +  polyA_signal   SV40 poly(A) signal: SV40 polyadenylation signal
   4134..4150    -  protein_bind   lac operator: The lac repressor binds to the lac operator to inhibit transcription in E. coli. This inhibition can be relieved by adding lactose or isopropyl-β-D-thiogalactopyranoside (IPTG). lac repressor encoded by lacI
   4158..4188    -  promoter       lac promoter: promoter for the E. coli lac operon
   4203..4224    -  protein_bind   CAP binding site: CAP binding activates transcription in the presence of cAMP. E. coli catabolite activator protein
   4237..4329    -  CDS            lacI (fragment): lac repressor; lacI; The lac repressor binds to the lac operator to inhibit transcription in E. coli. This inhibition can be relieved by adding lactose or isopropyl-β-D-thiogalactopyranoside (IPTG).
   4512..5100    -  rep_origin     ori: high-copy-number ColE1/pMB1/pBR322/pUC origin of replication
   5271..6131    -  CDS            AmpR: β-lactamase; bla; confers resistance to ampicillin, carbenicillin, and related antibiotics
   6132..6236    -  promoter       AmpR promoter: bla
>Addgene plasmid #194926 | Tet-inducible 3xFlag Mouse C325A Caspase-9 ΔA LS | addgene full sequence | sequence record 384890 | Addgene NGS Result
GACGGATCGGGAGATCTCCCGATCCCCTATGGTGCACTCTCAGTACAATCTGCTCTGATGCCGCATAGTT
AAGCCAGTATCTGCTCCCTGCTTGTGTGTTGGAGGTCGCTGAGTAGTGCGCGAGCAAAATTTAAGCTACA
ACAAGGCAAGGCTTGACCGACAATTGCATGAAGAATCTGCTTAGGGTTAGGCGTTTTGCGCTGCTTCGCG
ATGTACGGGCCAGATATACGCGTTGACATTGATTATTGACTAGTTATTAATAGTAATCAATTACGGGGTC
ATTAGTTCATAGCCCATATATGGAGTTCCGCGTTACATAACTTACGGTAAATGGCCCGCCTGGCTGACCG
CCCAACGACCCCCGCCCATTGACGTCAATAATGACGTATGTTCCCATAGTAACGCCAATAGGGACTTTCC
ATTGACGTCAATGGGTGGAGTATTTACGGTAAACTGCCCACTTGGCAGTACATCAAGTGTATCATATGCC
AAGTACGCCCCCTATTGACGTCAATGACGGTAAATGGCCCGCCTGGCATTATGCCCAGTACATGACCTTA
TGGGACTTTCCTACTTGGCAGTACATCTACGTATTAGTCATCGCTATTACCATGGTGATGCGGTTTTGGC
AGTACATCAATGGGCGTGGATAGCGGTTTGACTCACGGGGATTTCCAAGTCTCCACCCCATTGACGTCAA
TGGGAGTTTGTTTTGGCACCAAAATCAACGGGACTTTCCAAAATGTCGTAACAACTCCGCCCCATTGACG
CAAATGGGCGGTAGGCGTGTACGGTGGGAGGTCTATATAAGCAGAGCTCTCCCTATCAGTGATAGAGATC
TCCCTATCAGTGATAGAGATCGTCGACGAGCTCGTTTAGTGAACCGTCAGATCGCCTGGAGACGCCATCC
ACGCTGTTTTGACCTCCATAGAAGACACCGGGACCGATCCAGCCTCCGGACTCTAGCGTTTAAACTTAAG
CTTGGTACCGCCATGGACTACAAAGACCATGACGGTGATTATAAAGATCATGACATCGATTACAAGGATG
ACGATGACAAGATGGACGAGGCGGACCGGCAGCTCCTGCGGCGATGCAGGGTGCGCCTAGTGAGCGAGCT
GCAAGTCGCGGAGCTCTGGGACGCTCTGCTGAGTCGAGAGCTCTTCACGCGCGACATGATCGAGGATATT
CAGCAGGCAGGATCTGGGTCTCGGCGGGATCAGGCCAGGCAGCTGGTCACAGACCTTGAGACCCGAGGGA
GGCAGGCCCTTCCTCTCTTCATCTCCTGCTTAGAGGACACAGGCCAAGGCACCCTGGCTTCACTCTTGCA
AAGCGGTCGGCAAGCAGCCAAGCAGGATCCAGAGGCTGTTAAACCCCTAGACCACCTGGTGCCTGTGGTC
CTGGGACCAATGGGACTCACAGCAAAGGAGCAGAGAGTAGTGAAGCTGGACCCGTCACAGCCTGCCGTGG
GAAACCTCACCCCAGTGGTGCTGGGGCCAGAAGAGCTCTGGCCTGCTCGGCTCAAGCCAGAGGTTCTCAG
ACCAGAAACACCCAGGCCCGTGGACATTGGTTCTGGCGGAGCTCATGATGCCCTGGACTGCTTTGTGGTG
GTCATCCTCTCTCATGGCTGCCAGGCCAGCCACCTCCAGTTCCCGGGTGCTGTCTATGGGACAGATGGAT
GCTCCGTGTCCATTGAGAAAATTGTGAATATCTTCAACGGGAGCGGCTGCCCCAGCCTGGGAGGGAAGCC
CAAGCTCTTCTTCATCCAGGCCGCGGGTGGTGAGCAGAAAGACCATGGCTTTGAGGTGGCCTGCACTTCC
TCTCAAGGCAGGACCTTGGACAGTGACTCTGAGCCAGATGCTGTCCCCTATCAGGAAGGCCCAAGGCCCT
TGGACCAGCTGGATGCTGTGTCAAGTTTGCCTACCCCCAGTGACATCCTTGTGTCCTACTCCACCTTCCC
AGGTTTTGTCTCCTGGAGGGACAAGAAAAGTGGCTCCTGGTACATCGAGACCTTGGATGGCATTCTGGAG
CAGTGGGCTCGCTCTGAAGACCTGCAGTCCCTCCTTCTCAGGGTTGCCAATGCTGTTTCTGCGAAAGGGA
CTTACAAGCAGATTCCTGGCTGTTTTAACTTCCTCCGGAAAAAGCTGTTTTTTAAAACTTCATGAGGCTC
GGGGCTGCTCTCTGCCTCATTATTCTCTCCGAAGGAATTCTGCAGATATCCAGCACAGTGGCGGCCGCTC
GAGTCTAGAGGGCCCGTTTAAACCCGCTGATCAGCCTCGACTGTGCCTTCTAGTTGCCAGCCATCTGTTG
TTTGCCCCTCCCCCGTGCCTTCCTTGACCCTGGAAGGTGCCACTCCCACTGTCCTTTCCTAATAAAATGA
GGAAATTGCATCGCATTGTCTGAGTAGGTGTCATTCTATTCTGGGGGGTGGGGTGGGGCAGGACAGCAAG
GGGGAGGATTGGGAAGACAATAGCAGGCATGCTGGGGATGCGGTGGGCTCTATGGCTTCTGAGGCGGAAA
GAACCAGCTGGGGCTCTAGGGGGTATCCCC
[124 nt withheld, positions 2551-2674]
C
[91 nt withheld, positions 2676-2766]
A
[49 nt withheld, positions 2768-2816]
CCTTTGACGTTGGAGTCCACGTTCTTT
[37 nt withheld, positions 2844-2880]
ACCCTATCTCGGTCTATTCTTTTGATTTATAAGGGATTTTGCCGATTTCGGCCTATTGGTTAAAAAATGA
GCTGATTTAACAAAAATTTAACGCGAATTAATTCTGTGGAATGTGTGTCAGTTAGGGTGTGGAAAGTCCC
CAGGCTCCCCAGCAGGCAGAAGTATGCAAAGCATGCATCTCAATTAGTCAGCAACCAGGTGTGGAAAGTC
CCCAGGCTCCCCAGCAGGCAGAAGTATGCAAAGCATGCATCTCAATTAGTCAGCAACCATAGTCCCGCCC
CTAACTCCGCCCATCCCGCCCCTAACTCCGCCCAGTTCCGCCCATTCTCCGCCCCATGGCTGACTAATTT
TTTTTATTTATGCAGAGGCCGAGGCCGCCTCTGCCTCTGAGCTATTCCAGAAGTAGTGAGGAGGCTTTTT
TGGAGGCCTAGGCTTTTGCAAAAAGCTCCCGGGAGCTTGTATATCCATTTTCGGATCTGATCAGCACGTG
TTGACAATTAATCATCGGCATAGTATATCGGCATAGTATAATACGACAAGGTGAGGAACTAAACCATGGC
CAAGTTGACCAGTGCCGTTCCGGTGCTCACCGCGCGCGACGTCGCCGGAGCGGTCGAGTTCTGGACCGAC
CGGCTCGGGTTCTCCCGGGACTTCGTGGAGGACGACTTCGCCGGTGTGGTCCGGGACGACGTGACCCTGT
TCATCAGCGCGGTCCAGGACCAGGTGGTGCCGGACAACACCCTGGCCTGGGTGTGGGTGCGCGGCCTGGA
CGAGCTGTACGCCGAGTGGTCGGAGGTCGTGTCCACGAACTTCCGGGACGCCTCCGGGCCGGCCATGACC
GAGATCGGCGAGCAGCCGTGGGGGCGGGAGTTCGCCCTGCGCGACCCGGCCGGCAACTGCGTGCACTTCG
TGGCCGAGGAGCAGGACTGACACGTGCTACGAGATTTCGATTCCACCGCCGCCTTCTATGAAAGGTTGGG
CTTCGGAATCGTTTTCCGGGACGCCGGCTGGATGATCCTCCAGCGCGGGGATCTCATGCTGGAGTTCTTC
GCCCACCCCAACTTGTTTATTGCAGCTTATAATGGTTACAAATAAAGCAATAGCATCACAAATTTCACAA
ATAAAGCATTTTTTTCACTGCATTCTAGTTGTGGTTTGTCCAAACTCATCAATGTATCTTATCATGTCTG
TATACCGTCGACCTCTAGCTAGAGCTTGGCGTAATCATGGTCATAGCTGTTTCCTGTGTGAAATTGTTAT
CCGCTCACAATTCCACACAACATACGAGCCGGAAGCATAAAGTGTAAAGCCTGGGGTGCCTAATGAGTGA
GCTAACTCACATTAATTGCGTTGCGCTCACTGCCCGCTTTCCAGTCGGGAAACCTGTCGTGCCAGCTGCA
TTAATGAATCGGCCAACGCGCGGGGAGAGGCGGTTTGCGTATTGGGCGCTCTTCCGCTTCCTCGCTCACT
GACTCGCTGCGCTCGGTCGTTCGGCTGCGGCGAGCGGTATCAGCTCACTCAAAGGCGGTAATACGGTTAT
CCACAGAATCAGGGGATAACGCAGGAAAGAACATGTGAGCAAAAGGCCAGCAAAAGGCCAGGAACCGTAA
AAAGGCCGCGTTGCTGGCGTTTTTCCATAGGCTCCGCCCCCCTGACGAGCATCACAAAAATCGACGCTCA
AGTCAGAGGTGGCGAAACCCGACAGGACTATAAAGATACCAGGCGTTTCCCCCTGGAAGCTCCCTCGTGC
GCTCTCCTGTTCCGACCCTGCCGCTTACCGGATACCTGTCCGCCTTTCTCCCTTCGGGAAGCGTGGCGCT
TTCTCATAGCTCACGCTGTAGGTATCTCAGTTCGGTGTAGGTCGTTCGCTCCAAGCTGGGCTGTGTGCAC
GAACCCCCCGTTCAGCCCGACCGCTGCGCCTTATCCGGTAACTATCGTCTTGAGTCCAACCCGGTAAGAC
ACGACTTATCGCCACTGGCAGCAGCCACTGGTAACAGGATTAGCAGAGCGAGGTATGTAGGCGGTGCTAC
AGAGTTCTTGAAGTGGTGGCCTAACTACGGCTACACTAGAAGAACAGTATTTGGTATCTGCGCTCTGCTG
AAGCCAGTTACCTTCGGAAAAAGAGTTGGTAGCTCTTGATCCGGCAAACAAACCACCGCTGGTAGCGGTG
GTTTTTTTGTTTGCAAGCAGCAGATTACGCGCAGAAAAAAAGGATCTCAAGAAGATCCTTTGATCTTTTC
TACGGGGTCTGACGCTCAGTGGAACGAAAACTCACGTTAAGGGATTTTGGTCATGAGATTATCAAAAAGG
ATCTTCACCTAGATCCTTTTAAATTAAAAATGAAGTTTTAAATCAATCTAAAGTATATATGAGTAAACTT
GGTCTGACAGTTACCAATGCTTAATCAGTGAGGCACCTATCTCAGCGATCTGTCTATTTCGTTCATCCAT
AGTTGCCTGACTCCCCGTCGTGTAGATAACTACGATACGGGAGGGCTTACCATCTGGCCCCAGTGCTGCA
ATGATACCGCGAGACCCACGCTCACCGGCTCCAGATTTATCAGCAATAAACCAGCCAGCCGGAAGGGCCG
AGCGCAGAAGTGGTCCTGCAACTTTATCCGCCTCCATCCAGTCTATTAATTGTTGCCGGGAAGCTAGAGT
AAGTAGTTCGCCAGTTAATAGTTTGCGCAACGTTGTTGCCATTGCTACAGGCATCGTGGTGTCACGCTCG
TCGTTTGGTATGGCTTCATTCAGCTCCGGTTCCCAACGATCAAGGCGAGTTACATGATCCCCCATGTTGT
GCAAAAAAGCGGTTAGCTCCTTCGGTCCTCCGATCGTTGTCAGAAGTAAGTTGGCCGCAGTGTTATCACT
CATGGTTATGGCAGCACTGCATAATTCTCTTACTGTCATGCCATCCGTAAGATGCTTTTCTGTGACTGGT
GAGTACTCAACCAAGTCATTCTGAGAATAGTGTATGCGGCGACCGAGTTGCTCTTGCCCGGCGTCAATAC
GGGATAATACCGCGCCACATAGCAGAACTTTAAAAGTGCTCATCATTGGAAAACGTTCTTCGGGGCGAAA
ACTCTCAAGGATCTTACCGCTGTTGAGATCCAGTTCGATGTAACCCACTCGTGCACCCAACTGATCTTCA
GCATCTTTTACTTTCACCAGCGTTTCTGGGTGAGCAAAAACAGGAAGGCAAAATGCCGCAAAAAAGGGAA
TAAGGGCGACACGGAAATGTTGAATACTCATACTCTTCCTTTTTCAATATTATTGAAGCATTTATCAGGG
TTATTGTCTCATGAGCGGATACATATTTGAATGTATTTAGAAAAATAAACAAATAGGGGTTCCGCGCACA
TTTCCCCGAAAAGTGCCACCTGACGTC
