>Addgene plasmid #194926 | Tet-inducible 3xFlag Mouse C325A Caspase-9 ΔA LS | depositor partial sequence | sequence record 378036 | Open Reading Frame for N-Terminal 3X Flag Mouse C325A Caspase-9 Minus Large Subunit Region Val 177 -Arg 263
TTTAAACTTAAGCTTGGTACCGCCATGGACTACAAAGACCATGACGGTGATTATAAAGATCATGACATCG
ATTACAAGGATGACGATGACAAGATGGACGAGGCGGACCGGCAGCTCCTGCGGCGATGCAGGGTGCGCCT
AGTGAGCGAGCTGCAAGTCGCGGAGCTCTGGGACGCTCTGCTGAGTCGAGAGCTCTTCACGCGCGACATG
ATCGAGGATATTCAGCAGGCAGGATCTGGGTCTCGGCGGGATCAGGCCAGGCAGCTGGTCACAGACCTTG
AGACCCGAGGGAGGCAGGCCCTTCCTCTCTTCATCTCCTGCTTAGAGGACACAGGCCAAGGCACCCTGGC
TTCACTCTTGCAAAGCGGTCGGCAAGCAGCCAAGCAGGATCCAGAGGCTGTTAAACCCCTAGACCACCTG
GTGCCTGTGGTCCTGGGACCAATGGGACTCACAGCAAAGGAGCAGAGAGTAGTGAAGCTGGACCCGTCAC
AGCCTGCCGTGGGAAACCTCACCCCAGTGGTGCTGGGGCCAGAAGAGCTCTGGCCTGCTCGGCTCAAGCC
AGAGGTTCTCAGACCAGAAACACCCAGGCCCGTGGACATTGGTTCTGGCGGAGCTCATGATGCCCTGGAC
TGCTTTGTGGTGGTCATCCTCTCTCATGGCTGCCAGGCCAGCCACCTCCAGTTCCCGGGTGCTGTCTATG
GGACAGATGGATGCTCCGTGTCCATTGAGAAAATTGTGAATATCTTCAACGGGAGCGGCTGCCCCAGCCT
GGGAGGGAAGCCCAAGCTCTTCTTCATCCAGGCCGCGGGTGGTGAGCAGAAAGACCATGGCTTTGAGGTG
GCCTGCACTTCCTCTCAAGGCAGGACCTTGGACAGTGACTCTGAGCCAGATGCTGTCCCCTATCAGGAAG
GCCCAAGGCCCTTGGACCAGCTGGATGCTGTGTCAAGTTTGCCTACCCCCAGTGACATCCTTGTGTCCTA
CTCCACCTTCCCAGGTTTTGTCTCCTGGAGGGACAAGAAAAGTGGCTCCTGGTACATCGAGACCTTGGAT
GGCATTCTGGAGCAGTGGGCTCGCTCTGAAGACCTGCAGTCCCTCCTTCTCAGGGTTGCCAATGCTGTTT
CTGCGAAAGGGACTTACAAGCAGATTCCTGGCTGTTTTAACTTCCTCCGGAAAAAGCTGTTTTTTAAAAC
TTCATGAGGCTCGGGGCTGCTCTCTGCCTCATTATTCTCTCCGAAGGAATTCTGCAGATATCCAGCA
